>Addgene plasmid #168071 | AausFP1-T2A-mCherry pdrf1-GW | addgene full sequence | sequence record 332147 | Addgene NGS Result
GCGTATTGGGCGCTCTTCCGCTTCCTCGCTCACTGACTCGCTGCGCTCGGTCGTTCGGCTGCGGCGAGCG
GTATCAGCTCACTCAAAGGCGGTAATACGGTTATCCACAGAATCAGGGGATAACGCAGGAAAGAACATGT
GAGCAAAAGGCCAGCAAAAGGCCAGGAACCGTAAAAAGGCCGCGTTGCTGGCGTTTTTCCATAGGCTCCG
CCCCCCTGACGAGCATCACAAAAATCGACGCTCAAGTCAGAGGTGGCGAAACCCGACAGGACTATAAAGA
TACCAGGCGTTTCCCCCTGGAAGCTCCCTCGTGCGCTCTCCTGTTCCGACCCTGCCGCTTACCGGATACC
TGTCCGCCTTTCTCCCTTCGGGAAGCGTGGCGCTTTCTCATAGCTCACGCTGTAGGTATCTCAGTTCGGT
GTAGGTCGTTCGCTCCAAGCTGGGCTGTGTGCACGAACCCCCCGTTCAGCCCGACCGCTGCGCCTTATCC
GGTAACTATCGTCTTGAGTCCAACCCGGTAAGACACGACTTATCGCCACTGGCAGCAGCCACTGGTAACA
GGATTAGCAGAGCGAGGTATGTAGGCGGTGCTACAGAGTTCTTGAAGTGGTGGCCTAACTACGGCTACAC
TAGAAGAACAGTATTTGGTATCTGCGCTCTGCTGAAGCCAGTTACCTTCGGAAAAAGAGTTGGTAGCTCT
TGATCCGGCAAACAAACCACCGCTGGTAGCGGTGGTTTTTTTGTTTGCAAGCAGCAGATTACGCGCAGAA
AAAAAGGATCTCAAGAAGATCCTTTGATCTTTTCTACGGGGTCTGACGCTCAGTGGAACGAAAACTCACG
TTAAGGGATTTTGGTCATGAGATTATCAAAAAGGATCTTCACCTAGATCCTTTTAAATTAAAAATGAAGT
TTTAAATCAATCTAAAGTATATATGAGTAAACTTGGTCTGACAGTTACCAATGCTTAATCAGTGAGGCAC
CTATCTCAGCGATCTGTCTATTTCGTTCATCCATAGTTGCCTGACTCCCCGTCGTGTAGATAACTACGAT
ACGGGAGGGCTTACCATCTGGCCCCAGTGCTGCAATGATACCGCGAGACCCACGCTCACCGGCTCCAGAT
TTATCAGCAATAAACCAGCCAGCCGGAAGGGCCGAGCGCAGAAGTGGTCCTGCAACTTTATCCGCCTCCA
TCCAGTCTATTAATTGTTGCCGGGAAGCTAGAGTAAGTAGTTCGCCAGTTAATAGTTTGCGCAACGTTGT
TGCCATTGCTACAGGCATCGTGGTGTCACGCTCGTCGTTTGGTATGGCTTCATTCAGCTCCGGTTCCCAA
CGATCAAGGCGAGTTACATGATCCCCCATGTTGTGCAAAAAAGCGGTTAGCTCCTTCGGTCCTCCGATCG
TTGTCAGAAGTAAGTTGGCCGCAGTGTTATCACTCATGGTTATGGCAGCACTGCATAATTCTCTTACTGT
CATGCCATCCGTAAGATGCTTTTCTGTGACTGGTGAGTACTCAACCAAGTCATTCTGAGAATAGTGTATG
CGGCGACCGAGTTGCTCTTGCCCGGCGTCAATACGGGATAATACCGCGCCACATAGCAGAACTTTAAAAG
TGCTCATCATTGGAAAACGTTCTTCGGGGCGAAAACTCTCAAGGATCTTACCGCTGTTGAGATCCAGTTC
GATGTAACCCACTCGTGCACCCAACTGATCTTCAGCATCTTTTACTTTCACCAGCGTTTCTGGGTGAGCA
AAAACAGGAAGGCAAAATGCCGCAAAAAAGGGAATAAGGGCGACACGGAAATGTTGAATACTCATACTCT
TCCTTTTTCAATATTATTGAAGCATTTATCAGGGTTATTGTCTCATGAGCGGATACATATTTGAATGTAT
TTAGAAAAATAAACAAATAGGGGTTCCGCGCACATTTCCCCGAAAAGTGCCACCTGACGTCTAAGAAACC
ATTATTATCATGACATTAACCTATAAAAATAGGCGTATCACGAGGCCCTTTCGTCTTCAAGAATTAGCTT
TTCAATTCATCATTTTTTTTTTATTCTTTTTTTTGATTTCGGTTTCCTTGAAATTTTTTTGATTCGGTAA
TCTCCGAACAGAAGGAAGAACGAAGGAAGGAGCACAGACTTAGATTGGTATATATACGCATATGTAGTGT
TGAAGAAACATGAAATTGCCCAGTATTCTTAACCCAACTGCACAGAACAAAAACATGCAGGAAACGAAGA
TAAATCATGTCGAAAGCTACATATAAGGAACGTGCTGCTACTCATCCTAGTCCTGTTGCTGCCAAGCTAT
TTAATATCATGCACGAAAAGCAAACAAACTTGTGTGCTTCATTGGATGTTCGTACCACCAAGGAATTACT
GGAGTTAGTTGAAGCATTAGGTCCCAAAATTTGTTTACTAAAAACACATGTGGATATCTTGACTGATTTT
TCCATGGAGGGCACAGTTAAGCCGCTAAAGGCATTATCCGCCAAGTACAATTTTTTACTCTTCGAAGACA
GAAAATTTGCTGACATTGGTAATACAGTCAAATTGCAGTACTCTGCGGGTGTATACAGAATAGCAGAATG
GGCAGACATTACGAATGCACACGGTGTGGTGGGCCCAGGTATTGTTAGCGGTTTGAAGCAGGCGGCAGAA
GAAGTAACAAAGGAACCTAGAGGCCTTTTGATGTTAGCAGAATTGTCATGCAAGGGCTCCCTATCTACTG
GAGAATATACTAAGGGTACTGTTGACATTGCGAAGAGCGACAAAGATTTTGTTATCGGCTTTATTGCTCA
AAGAGACATGGGTGGAAGAGATGAAGGTTACGATTGGTTGATTATGACACCCGGTGTGGGTTTAGATGAC
AAGGGAGACGCATTGGGTCAACAGTATAGAACCGTGGATGATGTGGTCTCTACAGGATCTGACATTATTA
TTGTTGGAAGAGGACTATTTGCAAAGGGAAGGGATGCTAAGGTAGAGGGTGAACGTTACAGAAAAGCAGG
CTGGGAAGCATATTTGAGAAGATGCGGCCAGCAAAACTAAAAAACTGTATTATAAGTAAATGCATGTATA
CTAAACTCACAAATTAGAGCTTCAATTTAATTATATCAGTTATTACCCAATTCTCATGTTTGACAGCTTA
TCATCGGATCGATCCAATATCAAAGGAAATGATAGCATTGAAGGATGAGACTAATCCAATTGAGGAGTGG
CAGCATATAGAACAGCTAAAGGGTAGTGCTGAAGGAAGCATACGATACCCCGCATGGAATGGGATAATAT
CACAGGAGGTACTAGACTACCTTTCATCCTACATAAATAGACGCATATAAGTACGCATTTAAGCATAAAC
ACGCACTATGCCGTTCTTCTCATGTATATATATATACAGGCAACACGCAGATATAGGTGCGACGTGAACA
GTGAGCTGTATGTGCGCAGCTCGCGTTGCATTTTCGGAAGCGCTCGTTTTCGGAAACGCTTTGAAGTTCC
TATTCCGAAGTTCCTATTCTCTAGCTAGAAAGTATAGGAACTTCAGAGCGCTTTTGAAAACCAAAAGCGC
TCTGAAGACGCACTTTCAAAAAACCAAAAACGCACCGGACTGTAACGAGCTACTAAAATATTGCGAATAC
CGCTTCCACAAACATTGCTCAAAAGTATCTCTTTGCTATATATCTCTGTGCTATATCCCTATATAACCTA
CCCATCCACCTTTCGCTCCTTGAACTTGCATCTAAACTCGACCTCTACATTTTTTATGTTTATCTCTAGT
ATTACTCTTTAGACAAAAAAATTGTAGTAAGAACTATTCATAGAGTGAATCGAAAACAATACGAAAATGT
AAACATTTCCTATACGTAGTATATAGAGACAAAATAGAAGAAACCGTTCATAATTTTCTGACCAATGAAG
AATCATCAACGCTATCACTTTCTGTTCACAAAGTATGCGCAATCCACATCGGTATAGAATATAATCGGGG
ATGCCTTTATCTTGAAAAAATGCACCCGCAGCTTCGCTAGTAATCAGTAAACGCGGGAAGTGGAGTCAGG
CTTTTTTTATGGAAGAGAAAATAGACACCAAAGTAGCCTTCTTCTAACCTTAACGGACCTACAGTGCAAA
AAGTTATCAAGAGACTGCATTATAGAGCGCACAAAGGAGAAAAAAAGTAATCTAAGATGCTTTGTTAGAA
AAATAGCGCTCTCGGGATGCATTTTTGTAGAACAAAAAAGAAGTATAGATTCTTTGTTGGTAAAATAGCG
CTCTCGCGTTGCATTTCTGTTCTGTAAAAATGCAGCTCAGATTCTTTGTTTGAAAAATTAGCGCTCTCGC
GTTGCATTTTTGTTTTACAAAAATGAAGCACAGATTCTTCGTTGGTAAAATAGCGCTTTCGCGTTGCATT
TCTGTTCTGTAAAAATGCAGCTCAGATTCTTTGTTTGAAAAATTAGCGCTCTCGCGTTGCATTTTTGTTC
TACAAAATGAAGCACAGATGCTTCGTTAACAAAGATATGCTATTGAAGTGCAAGATGGAAACGCAGAAAA
TGAACCGGGGATGCGACGTGCAAGATTACCTATGCAATAGATGCAATAGTTTCTCCAGGAACCGAAATAC
ATACATTGTCTTCCGTAAAGCGCTAGACTATATATTATTATACAGGTTCAAATATACTATCTGTTTCAGG
GAAAACTCCCAGGTTCGGATGTTCAAAATTCAATGATGGGTAACAAGTACGATCCGATTATGCGGTGTGA
AATACCGCACAGATGCGTAAGGAGAAAATACCGCATCAGGCGCCATTCGCCATTCAGGCTGCGCAACTGT
TGGGAAGGGCGATCGGTGCGGGCCTCTTCGCTATTACGCCAGCTGGCGAAAGGGGGATGTGCTGCAAGGC
GATTAAGTTGGGTAACGCCAGGGTTTTCCCAGTCACGACGTTGTAAAACGACGGCCAGTGAATTGGCATG
CCGGTAGAGGTGTGGTCAATAAGAGCGACCTCATGCTATACCTGAGAAAGCAACCTGACCTACAGGAAAG
AGTTACTCAAGAATAAGAATTTTCGTTTTAAAACCTAAGAGTCACTTTAAAATTTGTATACACTTATTTT
TTTTATAACTTATTTAATAATAAAAATCATAAATCATAAGAAATTCGCTTATTTAGAAGTGTCAACAACG
TATCTACCAACGATTTGACCCTTTTCCATCTTTTCGTAAATTTTTGGCAAGGTAGACAAGCCGACAACCT
TGATTGGAGACTTGACCAAACCTCTGGCGAAGAAGTCCAAAGCTGGATCCGCGCGTAATACGACTCACTA
TAGGGCGAATTGGGTACCGGGCCCCCCCTCGAGGTCGACCTGCAGCGGCCATCATGAATTAACTACACCA
CTTTGTACAAGAAAGCTGGGTGCGGCCGCTTTACTTGTACAGCTCGTCCATGCCGCCGGTGGAGTGGCGG
CCCTCGGCGCGTTCGTACTGTTCCACGATGGTGTAGTCCTCGTTGTGGGAGGTGATGTCCAACTTGATGT
TGACGTTGTAGGCGCCGGGCAGCTGCACGGGCTTCTTGGCCTTGTAGGTGGTCTTGACCTCAGCGTCGTA
GTGGCCGCCGTCCTTCAGCTTCAGCCTCTGCTTGATCTCGCCCTTCAGGGCGCCGTCCTCGGGGTACATC
CGCTCGGAGGAGGCCTCCCAGCCCATGGTCTTCTTCTGCATTACGGGGCCGTCGGAGGGGAAGTTGGTGC
CGCGCAGCTTCACCTTGTAGATGAACTCGCCGTCCTGCAGGGAGGAGTCCTGGGTCACGGTCACCACGCC
GCCGTCCTCGAAGTTCATCACGCGCTCCCACTTGAAGCCCTCGGGGAAGGACAGCTTCAAGTAGTCGGGG
ATGTCGGCGGGGTGCTTCACGTAGGCCTTGGAGCCGTACATGAACTGAGGGGACAGGATGTCCCAGGCGA
AGGGCAGGGGGCCACCCTTGGTCACCTTCAGCTTGGCGGTCTGGGTGCCCTCGTAGGGGCGGCCCTCGCC
CTCGCCCTCGATCTCGAACTCGTGGCCGTTCACGGAGCCCTCCATGTGCACCTTGAAGCGCATGAACTCC
TTGATGATGGCCATGTTATCCTCCTCGCCCTTGCTCACCATGGTGGCGACCGGTGGATCCCCAGGGCCGG
GATTCTCCTCCACGTCACCGCATGTTAGAAGACTTCCTCTGCCCTCTCCGGATGCATATGCGGTTTTGCA
ATCGATAGCTCTGAACACCTCTACTACGTTCATATGATCTCTTGTTTCTTTGGGATCTTTAGAAAGTATT
GTGTGCGCTTGTATATGATGGTAGTGTGGAATGTCGACTGGTCCACCGCCAAGAGGAGTATTTAATTGTT
GGTGCGCAGCAATTATTTGTCCTCCTCCAATTACGTCATGAACAATGTTGATGTAGCATTTGATTCCATT
ATTTTGTACATCTGGAAGAACATAGATGCAATGAGGGTTGTAGTTAAATTCCAATTTTTTGCCCAAGATG
TTACCGCCTTTTTTAAATCCTGAACCGTTCAACGTAACTCGGTTATAAACTGATCCTTTCTCGTACGTGA
CTTCAGCGCGTGTCTTATAAACGCCGTCGTTTTCAAAAGTGATTGTTCGCTCTTGAACGTAACCTTCTGG
CATAGCACTTTTTGGGTAGTCTTTGATATCATTTGGATATTTTGCAAAACACTGTGCACCGTATGTGACA
GTTGTTAGAATGCTTGACCAAGGTACTGGTAGTTCACCAGTTGTGCAGATGAAACTGGCTTCAATTTTAC
CAGTGTTAGCATCACCATGTCCTTTACCTCTTACTGAAAACTTCATTCCCTCAACATCACCTTCCATCTC
AACAACATAGGGGATTTTTTCTCTGAACAAAAGTGCTCCGTAACTCATGCTAGCAGCCTGCTTTTTTGTA
CAAACTTGTGATGGCCGCGAATTCACTAGTCGAGGCTGGGGTATATTTTTTTTCTTTCTTTTGAATGTGT
GTATAAAAGAGAGAAAAAATGGTTATTTTCCAATTAATTAATTATTAACGATTGTTAAAGAAAAAATTTA
TCAACGAGGTTGATAGAAAAAAAAAGTTTTTGTAGATATAGAAGAAAAAAAGATTTTCACTATTGGTGTT
ATAGGAAAGAAAGAGAAAAAATTTAAGAGAAATTAGATGTTAGACGATAATGATAGGACATTTGAAAATA
ATACAATATTTGGCCTTTTTATATAATCGAAACTAATGGAGGGGAGCATAAGCGGTACCCACCATCGACC
ACGTTTCGTCACCGGTCATAATTGGAATAAACAAAACAAACAAACGAACTAAAGAGTGTGAGAGTAACAA
TTTCCACAGAGGTAAAAAAAAAAAAAAGGAAAACAGAAACAAAAAAAGCTCATAGTTCTACTATAGCTTC
TTCAGACTTTCTGTGAACGAGGGAAAAAGACAACAAAAAAGCAATGGATAAACGGTCTCGATCGAGGCCT
GGAAGTGCCGCATTAGGAAATACAGATGCAATGCGCGCGAGTTTACGAAATTCTCGCAGGAGTTTCTCCG
GCCATGTGCGGCTGGTTCTACGTCTCGTGTATGGGTTTATTTCTGCGGTAATTATCGCCGGATCTCCGCT
TCGAGACCGGGTTTGTTTTCAAATTACCGGAAAAGGTCAGGCAAAACAGAGTGATGTATGGGTGATCCCA
GCAATGCCTGTTTATGTTTCTCCGTTTCAGGAAGCTTGGCGAATGG
[124 nt withheld, positions 7747-7870]
C
[91 nt withheld, positions 7872-7962]
A
[49 nt withheld, positions 7964-8012]
CCTTTGACGTTGGAGTCCACGTTCTTT
[37 nt withheld, positions 8040-8076]
ACCCTATCTCGGTCTATTCTTTTGATTTATAAGGGATTTTGCCGATTTCGGCCTATTGGTTAAAAAATGA
GCTGATTTAACAAAAATTTAACGCGAATTTTAACAAAATATTAACGCTTACAATTTCCTGATGCGGTAAG
CTTGGCGTAATCATGGTCATAGCTGTTTCCTGTGTGAAATTGTTATCCGCTCACAATTCCACACAACATA
CGAGCCGGAAGCATAAAGTGTAAAGCCTGGGGTGCCTAATGAGTGAGCTAACTCACATTAATTGCGTTGC
GCTCACTGCCCGCTTTCCAGTCGGGAAACCTGTCGTGCCAGCTGCATTAATGAATCGGCCAACGCGCGGG
GAGAGGCGGTTT
Features (pLannotate 1.2.2; 26 found; start..end, strand, type, name):
    196..784     -  rep_origin     ori: high-copy-number ColE1/pMB1/pBR322/pUC origin of replication
    955..1815    -  CDS            AmpR: β-lactamase; bla; confers resistance to ampicillin, carbenicillin, and related antibiotics
   1816..1920    -  promoter       AmpR promoter: bla
   2031..2246    +  promoter       URA3 promoter: S. cerevisiae URA3
   2247..3050    +  CDS            URA3: orotidine-5'-phosphate decarboxylase, required for uracil biosynthesis; S. cerevisiae URA3; yeast auxotrophic marker, counterselectable with 5-fluoroorotic acid (5-FOA)
   3140..3156    +  promoter       tet promoter (fragment): E. coli promoter for tetracycline efflux protein gene
   3161..4507    +  rep_origin     2μ ori: yeast 2μ plasmid origin of replication
   4661..4744    -  CDS            RAF1 (fragment): RAF_YEAST - Experimental evidence at transcript level: Swiss-Prot protein existence level 2. Antagonizes transcriptional repression of recombinase FLP by REP1-REP2. May play a role in plasmid partitioning. From Saccharomyces cerevisiae (strain ATCC 204508 / S288c) (Baker's yeast).
   4749..4800    +  misc_feature   bom (fragment): basis of mobility region from pBR322
   4806..4963    -  CDS            lacZα (fragment): LacZα fragment of β-galactosidase; lacZ fragment
   4971..5158    -  terminator     ADH1 terminator: S. cerevisiae ADH1; transcription terminator for the S. cerevisiae alcohol dehydrogenase 1 (ADH1) gene
   5162..5305    -  CDS            ADH1 (fragment): ADH1_YEAST - Also known as ADC1. Experimental evidence at protein level: Swiss-Prot protein existence level 1. This isozyme preferentially catalyzes the conversion of primary unbranched alcohols to their corresponding aldehydes. Also shows activity toward secondary alcohols. From Saccharomyces cerevisiae (strain ATCC 204508 / S288c) (Baker's yeast).
   5306..5324    +  promoter       T7 promoter: promoter for bacteriophage T7 RNA polymerase
   5333..5359    -  misc_feature   MCS (fragment): pBluescript multiple cloning site
   5387..5411    +  protein_bind   attB2: mutant version of attB; recombination site for the Gateway® BP reaction BP Clonase™
   5424..6131    -  CDS            mCherry: mCherry is a basic (constitutively fluorescent) red fluorescent protein published in 2004, derived from Discosoma sp.. It is reported to be a very rapidly-maturing monomer with low acid sensitivity.
   6213..6908    -  CDS            AausFP1: AausFP1 is a basic (constitutively fluorescent) green fluorescent protein published in 2019, derived from Aequorea australis. It has low acid sensitivity.
   6915..6939    -  protein_bind   attB1: mutant version of attB; recombination site for the Gateway® BP reaction BP Clonase™
   7176..7259    -  CDS            YG007_YEAST: Protein predicted: Swiss-Prot protein existence level 4. From Saccharomyces cerevisiae (strain ATCC 204508 / S288c) (Baker's yeast).
   7364..7380    +  promoter       ARG4 promoter (fragment): S. cerevisiae ARG4
   7482..7736    +  CDS            BRP1 (fragment): BRP1_YEAST - Protein predicted: Swiss-Prot protein existence level 4. From Saccharomyces cerevisiae (strain ATCC 204508 / S288c) (Baker's yeast).
   7747..8175    +  rep_origin     f1 ori (sequence partly withheld): f1 bacteriophage origin of replication; arrow indicates direction of (+) strand synthesis
   8256..8272    -  protein_bind   lac operator: The lac repressor binds to the lac operator to inhibit transcription in E. coli. This inhibition can be relieved by adding lactose or isopropyl-β-D-thiogalactopyranoside (IPTG). lac repressor encoded by lacI
   8280..8310    -  promoter       lac promoter: promoter for the E. coli lac operon
   8325..8346    -  protein_bind   CAP binding site: CAP binding activates transcription in the presence of cAMP. E. coli catabolite activator protein
   8359..13      -  CDS            lacI (fragment) (across the origin): lac repressor; lacI; The lac repressor binds to the lac operator to inhibit transcription in E. coli. This inhibition can be relieved by adding lactose or isopropyl-β-D-thiogalactopyranoside (IPTG).
