[The description below was written by a language model from this plasmid's Addgene catalogue record and pLannotate feature annotations shown in this document.]
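Description:
AausFP1-T2A-mCherry pdrf1-GW is an 8.4 kb yeast expression plasmid built on the pDRF1-GW backbone, an episomal E. coli–yeast shuttle vector. In bacteria it replicates at high copy from a ColE1/pUC-type origin and is selected with ampicillin through the β-lactamase gene. In Saccharomyces cerevisiae it is maintained by the 2μ origin and selected by uracil prototrophy through URA3 under its native promoter, a marker that can also be counterselected with 5-FOA. An f1 origin and remnants of lac and pBluescript cloning sequences are carried over from the parental backbone.

The payload is a synthetic open reading frame in which the green fluorescent protein AausFP1 (from Aequorea australis) is followed by the red fluorescent protein mCherry. The short gap between the two annotated coding regions corresponds to the T2A peptide named in the record, although it is not annotated as a separate feature. During translation the 2A sequence causes ribosomal skipping, so a single transcript yields two separate proteins in roughly equimolar amounts. The cassette is flanked by attB1 and attB2 Gateway sites and is followed by the ADH1 terminator. The feature table does not annotate a yeast promoter for the insert; the upstream region shows only hits to predicted yeast proteins and small promoter fragments, so the driving promoter is not stated in the record.

The stated purpose is equimolar co-expression of the two proteins in yeast. mCherry can then serve as an internal expression reference for normalising AausFP1 signal, which fits the side-by-side characterisation of fluorescent proteins in budding yeast described in the associated publication.
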