Addgene plasmid #168071: AausFP1-T2A-mCherry pdrf1-GW
Purpose: Produces equimolar expression of AausFP1 and mCherry for use in yeast
Depositing lab: Bas Teusink. Depositing organization: Vrije Universiteit Amsterdam. Publication: Side-by-Side Systematic Characterization of Novel FPs in Budding Yeast. Botman D, de Groot DH, Wehrens M, van Rossum K, Yska S, van der Kieft B, Albert V, Minghetti N, Goedhart J, Teusink B. ACS Synth Biol. 2026 Apr 1. doi: 10.1021/acssynbio.5c00676. PubMed 41919951.
Backbone
  Vector backbone: pDRF1-GW
  Vector type: Yeast Expression
  Selectable markers: URA3
Growth in bacteria
  Bacterial resistance: Ampicillin, 100 μg/mL
  Growth temperature: 37°C
  Growth strain: DH5alpha
  Copy number: High Copy
Gene/Insert
  Gene/Insert name: AausFP1-T2A-mCherry
  Species: Synthetic
  Cloning method: Restriction Enzyme; 5′ cloning site Unknown (unknown if destroyed); 3′ cloning site Unknown (unknown if destroyed)
Terms and licenses: Academic/Nonprofit Terms; Industry Terms: Not Available to Industry
How to cite: AausFP1-T2A-mCherry pdrf1-GW was a gift from Bas Teusink (Addgene plasmid # 168071 ; http://n2t.net/addgene:168071 ; RRID:Addgene_168071)
